>Addgene plasmid #81457 | pDONR223_KPNA3_p.V154G | addgene full sequence | sequence record 166785 | Addgene NGS result
CTTTCCTGCGTTATCCCCTGATTCTGTGGATAACCGTATTACCGCCTTTGAGTGAGCTGATACCGCTCGC
CGCAGCCGAACGACCGAGCGCAGCGAGTCAGTGAGCGAGGAAGCGGAAGAGCGCCCAATACGCAAACCGC
CTCTCCCCGCGCGTTGGCCGATTCATTAATGCAGCTGGCACGACAGGTTTCCCGACTGGAAAGCGGGCAG
TGAGCGCAACGCAATTAATACGCGTACCGCTAGCCAGGAAGAGTTTGTAGAAACGCAAAAAGGCCATCCG
TCAGGATGGCCTTCTGCTTAGTTTGATGCCTGGCAGTTTATGGCGGGCGTCCTGCCCGCCACCCTCCGGG
CCGTTGCTTCACAACGTTCAAATCCGCTCCCGGCGGATTTGTCCTACTCAGGAGAGCGTTCACCGACAAA
CAACAGATAAAACGAAAGGCCCAGTCTTCCGACTGAGCCTTTCGTTTTATTTGATGCCTGGCAGTTCCCT
ACTCTCGCGTTAACGCTAGCATGGATGTTTTCCCAGTCACGACGTTGTAAAACGACGGCCAGTCTTAAGC
TCGGGCCCCAAATAATGATTTTATTTTGACTGATAGTGACCTGTTCGTTGCAACAAATTGATGAGCAATG
CTTTTTTATAATGCCAACTTTGTACAAAAAAGTTGGCACCATGGCCGAGAACCCCAGCTTGGAGAACCAC
CGCATCAAGAGCTTCAAGAACAAGGGCCGCGATGTGGAAACAATGCGAAGACATAGAAATGAAGTGACAG
TGGAACTGCGGAAGAACAAAAGAGATGAACACTTATTGAAAAAGAGAAATGTTCCCCAAGAAGAAAGTCT
AGAAGATTCAGATGTTGATGCTGATTTTAAAGCACAAAATGTAACCCTAGAAGCTATATTGCAGAATGCC
ACAAGTGATAACCCAGTGGTCCAATTGAGTGCTGTCCAGGCAGCAAGAAAACTGTTATCCAGTGACAGAA
ATCCACCGATTGATGACTTAATAAAATCTGGGATTTTACCAATTCTAGTCAAATGTCTAGAAAGGGATGA
TAATCCTTCATTACAGTTTGAAGCTGCTTGGGCATTAACTAACATAGCATCAGGAACTTCTGCACAGACT
CAAGATATTGGGCAGTCTAATGCAGTACCTCTTTTTCTGAGACTTCTTCGTTCACCACATCAGAATGTTT
GTGAACAAGCAGTATGGGCTTTGGGAAACATTATAGGTGATGGTCCTCAATGTAGAGATTATGTCATATC
ACTGGGAGTTGTCAAACCTCTTCTGTCCTTCATCAGTCCCTCCATCCCCATCACCTTCCTTCGGAACGTC
ACATGGGTCATTGTCAATCTCTGCAGGAATAAGGATCCCCCACCGCCTATGGAGACAGTTCAGGAGATTT
TGCCAGCTTTATGTGTCCTCATATACCATACAGATATAAACATTCTTGTAGACACTGTTTGGGCTCTGTC
ATACTTGACAGATGGAGGTAATGAACAGATACAGATGGTTATTGATTCAGGAGTTGTGCCCTTTCTTGTG
CCCCTTCTGAGCCATCAGGAAGTCAAAGTTCAAACAGCAGCCCTCAGAGCAGTTGGCAACATAGTGACTG
GCACCGACGAGCAGACCCAGGTTGTTCTCAATTGTGATGTCCTGTCACACTTCCAAAATCTCTTATCACA
CCCAAAAGAGAAGATAAATAAGGAAGCAGTGTGGTTCCTTTCCAACATAACAGCAGGCAACCAGCAACAA
GTTCAAGCTGTAATAGATGCTGGATTAATTCCTATGATAATTCATCAGCTTGCTAAGGGGGACTTTGGAA
CACAAAAAGAAGCTGCTTGGGCAATCAGCAACTTAACAATAAGTGGCAGAAAAGATCAGGTTGAGTACCT
TGTACAGCAGGATGTAATACCACCGTTCTGTAATTTACTGTCAGTGAAAGATTCTCAAGTGGTTCAGGTG
GTTCTAGATGGTCTAAAAAACATTCTGATAATGGCCGGTGATGAAGCAAGCACAATAGCTGAAATAATAG
AGGAATGTGGAGGTTTGGAGAAAATTGAAGTTTTACAGCAACATGAAAATGAAGACATATATAAATTAGC
ATTTGAAATCATAGATCAGTATTTCTCTGGTGATGATATTGATGAAGATCCCTGCCTCATTCCTGAAGCA
ACACAAGGAGGTACCTACAATTTTGATCCAACAGCCAACCTTCAAACAAAAGAATTTAATTTTTACCCAA
CTTTCTTGTACAAAGTTGGCATTATAAGAAAGCATTGCTTATCAATTTGTTGCAACGAACAGGTCACTAT
CAGTCAAAATAAAATCATTATTTGCCATCCAGCTGATATCCCCTATAGTGAGTCGTATTACATGGTCATA
GCTGTTTCCTGGCAGCTCTGGCCCGTGTCTCAAAATCTCTGATGTTACATTGCACAAGATAAAAATATAT
CATCATGCCTCCTCTAGACCAGCCAGGACAGAAATGCCTCGACTTCGCTGCTACCCAAGGTTGCCGGGTG
ACGCACACCGTGGAAACGGATGAAGGCACGAACCCAGTGGACATAAGCCTGTTCGGTTCGTAAGCTGTAA
TGCAAGTAGCGTATGCGCTCACGCAACTGGTCCAGAACCTTGACCGAACGCAGCGGTGGTAACGGCGCAG
TGGCGGTTTTCATGGCTTGTTATGACTGTTTTTTTGGGGTACAGTCTATGCCTCGGGCATCCAAGCAGCA
AGCGCGTTACGCCGTGGGTCGATGTTTGATGTTATGGAGCAGCAACGATGTTACGCAGCAGGGCAGTCGC
CCTAAAACAAAGTTAAACATTATGAGGGAAGCGGTGATCGCCGAAGTATCGACTCAACTATCAGAGGTAG
TTGGCGTCATCGAGCGCCATCTCGAACCGACGTTGCTGGCCGTACATTTGTACGGCTCCGCAGTGGATGG
CGGCCTGAAGCCACACAGTGATATTGATTTGCTGGTTACGGTGACCGTAAGGCTTGATGAAACAACGCGG
CGAGCTTTGATCAACGACCTTTTGGAAACTTCGGCTTCCCCTGGAGAGAGCGAGATTCTCCGCGCTGTAG
AAGTCACCATTGTTGTGCACGACGACATCATTCCGTGGCGTTATCCAGCTAAGCGCGAACTGCAATTTGG
AGAATGGCAGCGCAATGACATTCTTGCAGGTATCTTCGAGCCAGCCACGATCGACATTGATCTGGCTATC
TTGCTGACAAAAGCAAGAGAACATAGCGTTGCCTTGGTAGGTCCAGCGGCGGAGGAACTCTTTGATCCGG
TTCCTGAACAGGATCTATTTGAGGCGCTAAATGAAACCTTAACGCTATGGAACTCGCCGCCCGACTGGGC
TGGCGATGAGCGAAATGTAGTGCTTACGTTGTCCCGCATTTGGTACAGCGCAGTAACCGGCAAAATCGCG
CCGAAGGATGTCGCTGCCGACTGGGCAATGGAGCGCCTGCCGGCCCAGTATCAGCCCGTCATACTTGAAG
CTAGACAGGCTTATCTTGGACAAGAAGAAGATCGCTTGGCCTCGCGCGCAGATCAGTTGGAAGAATTTGT
CCACTACGTGAAAGGCGAGATCACCAAGGTAGTCGGCAAATAACCCTCGAGCCACCCATGACCAAAATCC
CTTAACGTGAGTTACGCGTCGTTCCACTGAGCGTCAGACCCCGTAGAAAAGATCAAAGGATCTTCTTGAG
ATCCTTTTTTTCTGCGCGTAATCTGCTGCTTGCAAACAAAAAAACCACCGCTACCAGCGGTGGTTTGTTT
GCCGGATCAAGAGCTACCAACTCTTTTTCCGAAGGTAACTGGCTTCAGCAGAGCGCAGATACCAAATACT
GTTCTTCTAGTGTAGCCGTAGTTAGGCCACCACTTCAAGAACTCTGTAGCACCGCCTACATACCTCGCTC
TGCTAATCCTGTTACCAGTGGCTGCTGCCAGTGGCGATAAGTCGTGTCTTACCGGGTTGGACTCAAGACG
ATAGTTACCGGATAAGGCGCAGCGGTCGGGCTGAACGGGGGGTTCGTGCACACAGCCCAGCTTGGAGCGA
ACGACCTACACCGAACTGAGATACCTACAGCGTGAGCTATGAGAAAGCGCCACGCTTCCCGAAGGGAGAA
AGGCGGACAGGTATCCGGTAAGCGGCAGGGTCGGAACAGGAGAGCGCACGAGGGAGCTTCCAGGGGGAAA
CGCCTGGTATCTTTATAGTCCTGTCGGGTTTCGCCACCTCTGACTTGAGCGTCGATTTTTGTGATGCTCG
TCAGGGGGGCGGAGCCTATGGAAAAACGCCAGCAACGCGGCCTTTTTACGGTTCCTGGCCTTTTGCTGGC
CTTTTGCTCACATGTT
Features (pLannotate 1.2.2; 12 found; start..end, strand, type, name):
    121..213     +  CDS            lacI (fragment): lac repressor; lacI; The lac repressor binds to the lac operator to inhibit transcription in E. coli. This inhibition can be relieved by adding lactose or isopropyl-β-D-thiogalactopyranoside (IPTG).
    268..295     -  terminator     rrnB T2 terminator: transcription terminator T2 from the E. coli rrnB gene
    427..470     +  terminator     rrnB T1 terminator: Escherichia coli rrnB; transcription terminator T1 from the E. coli rrnB gene
    517..553     -  CDS            lacZα (fragment): LacZα fragment of β-galactosidase; lacZ fragment
    570..665     +  protein_bind   attL3: mutant version of attL; recombination site for the Gateway® LR reaction LR Clonase™
    671..2233    +  CDS            KPNA3: IMA4_HUMAN - Also known as QIP2. Experimental evidence at protein level: Swiss-Prot protein existence level 1. Functions in nuclear protein import as an adapter protein for nuclear receptor KPNB1. Binds specifically and directly to substrates containing either a simple or bipartite NLS motif. Docking of the importin/substrate complex to the nuclear pore complex (NPC) is mediated by KPNB1 through binding to nucleoporin FxFG repeats and the complex is subsequently translocated through the pore by an energy requiring, Ran-dependent mechanism. At the nucleoplasmic side of the NPC, Ran binds to imp
   2235..2334    -  protein_bind   attL2: mutant version of attL; recombination site for the Gateway® LR reaction LR Clonase™
   2352..2370    -  promoter       T7 promoter: promoter for bacteriophage T7 RNA polymerase
   2560..2583    +  promoter       Pc promoter (fragment): intI1 (promoter lies within the coding sequence); class 1 integron promoter
   2759..2815    +  CDS            GmR (fragment): gentamycin acetyltransferase; aacC1; confers resistance to gentamycin
   2822..3613    +  CDS            SmR: aminoglycoside adenylyltransferase (Murphy, 1985); aadA; confers resistance to spectinomycin and streptomycin
   3706..4294    +  rep_origin     ori: high-copy-number ColE1/pMB1/pBR322/pUC origin of replication
