[The description below was written by a language model from this plasmid's Addgene catalogue record and pLannotate feature annotations shown in this document.]
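Description:
pDONR223_KPNA3_p.V154G is a Gateway entry clone built on the Invitrogen pDONR223 backbone, carrying a variant open reading frame of human KPNA3 (importin subunit alpha-4). It belongs to the Target Accelerator Plasmid Collection, assembled for systematic functional testing of rare cancer-associated alleles. The sequenced plasmid is 4,356 nt. It is maintained in E. coli at high copy through a ColE1/pUC-type origin and selected with spectinomycin via the aadA (SmR) aminoglycoside adenylyltransferase gene. Upstream of that gene, the annotation picks up fragments of a class 1 integron Pc promoter and of a gentamicin resistance gene. Short lacI and lacZα fragments are also annotated and appear to be non-functional backbone remnants.

The KPNA3 coding sequence (about 1.56 kb) encodes an adapter that binds nuclear localization signals and couples cargo to KPNB1 for Ran-dependent import through the nuclear pore. It sits between two attL-type Gateway recombination sites, annotated by the software as attL3 and attL2, so an LR Clonase reaction can move it into any compatible destination vector. Although the plasmid is named for V154G, the record lists additional substitutions: A152D, V153I, P332Q and N411D. The insert is in the "open" configuration, with no stop codon directly after it, which allows C-terminal fusion to tags supplied by the destination vector.

The entry clone has no promoter for expressing the insert. rrnB T1 and T2 terminators lie upstream of the cassette, insulating it from read-through transcription, and a T7 promoter lies downstream of attL2, oriented back toward the insert. The plasmid therefore serves as a sequence-verifiable shuttle for generating expression constructs rather than as an expression vector.
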