Addgene plasmid #81457: pDONR223_KPNA3_p.V154G
Purpose: Gateway Donor vector containing KPNA3 , part of the Target Accelerator Plasmid Collection.
Depositing lab: Jesse Boehm & William Hahn & David Root. Depositing organization: Broad Institute. Publication: Systematic Functional Interrogation of Rare Cancer Variants Identifies Oncogenic Alleles. Kim E, Ilic N, Shrestha Y, Zou L, Kamburov A, Zhu C, Yang X, Lubonja R, Tran N, Nguyen C, Lawrence MS, Piccioni F, Bagul M, Doench JG, Chouinard CR, Wu X, Hogstrom L, Natoli T, Tamayo P, Horn H, Corsello SM, Lage K, Root DE, Subramanian A, Golub TR, Getz G, Boehm JS, Hahn WC. Cancer Discov. 2016 Jul;6(7):714-26. doi: 10.1158/2159-8290.CD-16-0160. Epub 2016 May 4. PubMed 27147599.
Backbone
  Vector backbone: pDONR223
  Backbone manufacturer: Invitrogen
  Backbone size w/o insert (bp): 2790
  Vector type: Gateway Entry vector
Growth in bacteria
  Bacterial resistance: Spectinomycin, 50 μg/mL
  Growth temperature: 37°C
  Growth strain: DH5alpha
  Copy number: High Copy
Gene/Insert
  Gene/Insert name: KPNA3 (alt name: NM_002267.3)
  Species: H. sapiens (human)
  Mutation: A152D; V153I; V154G; P332Q; N411D
  Entrez Gene: KPNA3 (a.k.a. IPOA4, SRP1, SRP1gamma, SRP4, hSRP1)
  Promoter: None
  Cloning method: Gateway Cloning
  Sequencing primers: 5′ M13pUC-fwd; 3′ M13-Rev
Terms and licenses: Academic/Nonprofit Terms; Industry Terms: Not Available to Industry
Depositor comments: Open state: NO stop codon immediately follows insert
How to cite: pDONR223_KPNA3_p.V154G was a gift from Jesse Boehm & William Hahn & David Root (Addgene plasmid # 81457 ; http://n2t.net/addgene:81457 ; RRID:Addgene_81457)
