>Addgene plasmid #81457 | pDONR223_KPNA3_p.V154G | depositor partial sequence | sequence record 154776 | Insert sequence
ATGGCCGAGAACCCCAGCTTGGAGAACCACCGCATCAAGAGCTTCAAGAACAAGGGCCGCGATGTGGAAA
CAATGCGAAGACATAGAAATGAAGTGACAGTGGAACTGCGGAAGAACAAAAGAGATGAACACTTATTGAA
AAAGAGAAATGTTCCCCAAGAAGAAAGTCTAGAAGATTCAGATGTTGATGCTGATTTTAAAGCACAAAAT
GTAACCCTAGAAGCTATATTGCAGAATGCCACAAGTGATAACCCAGTGGTCCAATTGAGTGCTGTCCAGG
CAGCAAGAAAACTGTTATCCAGTGACAGAAATCCACCGATTGATGACTTAATAAAATCTGGGATTTTACC
AATTCTAGTCAAATGTCTAGAAAGGGATGATAATCCTTCATTACAGTTTGAAGCTGCTTGGGCATTAACT
AACATAGCATCAGGAACTTCTGCACAGACTCAAGATATTGGGCAGTCTAATGCAGTACCTCTTTTTCTGA
GACTTCTTCGTTCACCACATCAGAATGTTTGTGAACAAGCAGTATGGGCTTTGGGAAACATTATAGGTGA
TGGTCCTCAATGTAGAGATTATGTCATATCACTGGGAGTTGTCAAACCTCTTCTGTCCTTCATCAGTCCC
TCCATCCCCATCACCTTCCTTCGGAACGTCACATGGGTCATTGTCAATCTCTGCAGGAATAAGGATCCCC
CACCGCCTATGGAGACAGTTCAGGAGATTTTGCCAGCTTTATGTGTCCTCATATACCATACAGATATAAA
CATTCTTGTAGACACTGTTTGGGCTCTGTCATACTTGACAGATGGAGGTAATGAACAGATACAGATGGTT
ATTGATTCAGGAGTTGTGCCCTTTCTTGTGCCCCTTCTGAGCCATCAGGAAGTCAAAGTTCAAACAGCAG
CCCTCAGAGCAGTTGGCAACATAGTGACTGGCACCGACGAGCAGACCCAGGTTGTTCTCAATTGTGATGT
CCTGTCACACTTCCAAAATCTCTTATCACACCCAAAAGAGAAGATAAATAAGGAAGCAGTGTGGTTCCTT
TCCAACATAACAGCAGGCAACCAGCAACAAGTTCAAGCTGTAATAGATGCTGGATTAATTCCTATGATAA
TTCATCAGCTTGCTAAGGGGGACTTTGGAACACAAAAAGAAGCTGCTTGGGCAATCAGCAACTTAACAAT
AAGTGGCAGAAAAGATCAGGTTGAGTACCTTGTACAGCAGGATGTAATACCACCGTTCTGTAATTTACTG
TCAGTGAAAGATTCTCAAGTGGTTCAGGTGGTTCTAGATGGTCTAAAAAACATTCTGATAATGGCCGGTG
ATGAAGCAAGCACAATAGCTGAAATAATAGAGGAATGTGGAGGTTTGGAGAAAATTGAAGTTTTACAGCA
ACATGAAAATGAAGACATATATAAATTAGCATTTGAAATCATAGATCAGTATTTCTCTGGTGATGATATT
GATGAAGATCCCTGCCTCATTCCTGAAGCAACACAAGGAGGTACCTACAATTTTGATCCAACAGCCAACC
TTCAAACAAAAGAATTTAATTTT
